>Addgene plasmid #32406 | CD200RCd4d3+4-bio | depositor full sequence | sequence record 37188 | CD200RCd4d3+4-bio sequence 7293 bps
GTCGACCTCCATCACGGCCTATAAGAGTGAGGGGGAGTCAGCGGAGTTCTCCTTCCCACTCAACCTTGGA
GAGGAAAGCCTGCAGGGAGAGTTGAGATGGAAGGCAGAGAAGGCTCCTTCTTCCCAGTCCTGGATCACCT
TCTCCCTAAAGAACCAAAAGGTGTCTGTGCAGAAGTCTACTAGCAACCCCAAGTTCCAGCTGTCCGAAAC
GCTCCCACTCACCCTTCAGATACCCCAGGTCTCCCTTCAGTTTGCTGGTTCTGGCAACCTGACCCTGACT
CTGGACAGAGGGATACTGTATCAGGAAGTGAACCTGGTGGTGATGAAAGTGACTCAGCCCGACAGCAACA
CTTTGACCTGTGAGGTGATGGGACCCACCTCACCCAAGATGAGACTGATCTTGAAGCAGGAGAATCAGGA
GGCCAGGGTCTCCAGGCAGGAGAAAGTGATTCAAGTGCAGGCCCCTGAAGCAGGGGTGTGGCAATGTCTA
CTGAGTGAAGGTGAAGAGGTCAAGATGGACTCCAAGATCCAGGTTTTATCCAAAGGGTTGAATTCCGGAT
CACTGCATCATATTCTGGATGCACAGAAAATGGTGTGGAATCATCGTTAAGTCTAGACACGTGATTAATT
AAGGATCCCCCGACCTCGACCTCTGGCTAATAAAGGAAATTTATTTTCATTGCAATAGTGTGTTGGAATT
TTTTGTGTCTCTCACTCGGAAGGACATATGGGAGGGCAAATCATTTGGTCGAGATCCCTCGGAGATCTCT
AGCTAGAGGATCGATCCCCGCCCCGGACGAACTAAACCTGACTACGACATCTCTGCCCCTTCTTCGCGGG
GCAGTGCATGTAATCCCTTCAGTTGGTTGGTACAACTTGCCAACTGGGCCCTGTTCCACATGTGACACGG
GGGGGGACCAAACACAAAGGGGTTCTCTGACTGTAGTTGACATCCTTATAAATGGATGTGCACATTTGCC
AACACTGAGTGGCTTTCATCCTGGAGCAGACTTTGCAGTCTGTGGACTGCAACACAACATTGCCTTTATG
TGTAACTCTTGGCTGAAGCTCTTACACCAATGCTGGGGGACATGTACCTCCCAGGGGCCCAGGAAGACTA
CGGGAGGCTACACCAACGTCAATCAGAGGGGCCTGTGTAGCTACCGATAAGCGGACCCTCAAGAGGGCAT
TAGCAATAGTGTTTATAAGGCCCCCTTGTTAACCCTAAACGGGTAGCATATGCTTCCCGGGTAGTAGTAT
ATACTATCCAGACTAACCCTAATTCAATAGCATATGTTACCCAACGGGAAGCATATGCTATCGAATTAGG
GTTAGTAAAAGGGTCCTAAGGAACAGCGATATCTCCCACCCCATGAGCTGTCACGGTTTTATTTACATGG
GGTCAGGATTCCACGAGGGTAGTGAACCATTTTAGTCACAAGGGCAGTGGCTGAAGATCAAGGAGCGGGC
AGTGAACTCTCCTGAATCTTCGCCTGCTTCTTCATTCTCCTTCGTTTAGCTAATAGAATAACTGCTGAGT
TGTGAACAGTAAGGTGTATGTGAGGTGCTCGAAAACAAGGTTTCAGGTGACGCCCCCAGAATAAAATTTG
GACGGGGGGTTCAGTGGTGGCATTGTGCTATGACACCAATATAACCCTCACAAACCCCTTGGGCAATAAA
TACTAGTGTAGGAATGAAACATTCTGAATATCTTTAACAATAGAAATCCATGGGGTGGGGACAAGCCGTA
AAGACTGGATGTCCATCTCACACGAATTTATGGCTATGGGCAACACATAATCCTAGTGCAATATGATACT
GGGGTTATTAAGATGTGTCCCAGGCAGGGACCAAGACAGGTGAACCATGTTGTTACACTCTATTTGTAAC
AAGGGGAAAGAGAGTGGACGCCGACAGCAGCGGACTCCACTGGTTGTCTCTAACACCCCCGAAAATTAAA
CGGGGCTCCACGCCAATGGGGCCCATAAACAAAGACAAGTGGCCACTCTTTTTTTTGAAATTGTGGAGTG
GGGGCACGCGTCAGCCCCCACACGCCGCCCTGCGGTTTTGGACTGTAAAATAAGGGTGTAATAACTTGGC
TGATTGTAACCCCGCTAACCACTGCGGTCAAACCACTTGCCCACAAAACCACTAATGGCACCCCGGGGAA
TACCTGCATAAGTAGGTGGGCGGGCCAAGATAGGGGCGCGATTGCTGCGATCTGGAGGACAAATTACACA
CACTTGCGCCTGAGCGCCAAGCACAGGGTTGTTGGTCCTCATATTCACGAGGTCGCTGAGAGCACGGTGG
GCTAATGTTGCCATGGGTAGCATATACTACCCAAATATCTGGATAGCATATGCTATCCTAATCTATATCT
GGGTAGCATAGGCTATCCTAATCTATATCTGGGTAGCATATGCTATCCTAATCTATATCTGGGTAGTATA
TGCTATCCTAATTTATATCTGGGTAGCATAGGCTATCCTAATCTATATCTGGGTAGCATATGCTATCCTA
ATCTATATCTGGGTAGTATATGCTATCCTAATCTGTATCCGGGTAGCATATGCTATCCTAATAGAGATTA
GGGTAGTATATGCTATCCTAATTTATATCTGGGTAGCATATACTACCCAAATATCTGGATAGCATATGCT
ATCCTAATCTATATCTGGGTAGCATATGCTATCCTAATCTATATCTGGGTAGCATAGGCTATCCTAATCT
ATATCTGGGTAGCATATGCTATCCTAATCTATATCTGGGTAGTATATGCTATCCTAATTTATATCTGGGT
AGCATAGGCTATCCTAATCTATATCTGGGTAGCATATGCTATCCTAATCTATATCTGGGTAGTATATGCT
ATCCTAATCTGTATCCGGGTAGCATATGCTATCCTCATGATAAGCTGTCAAACATGAGAATTTTCTTGAA
GACGAAAGGGCCTCGTGATACGCCTATTTTTATAGGTTAATGTCATGATAATAATGGTTTCTTAGACGTC
AGGTGGCACTTTTCGGGGAAATGTGCGCGGAACCCCTATTTGTTTATTTTTCTAAATACATTCAAATATG
TATCCGCTCATGAGACAATAACCCTGATAAATGCTTCAATAATATTGAAAAAGGAAGAGTATGAGTATTC
AACATTTCCGTGTCGCCCTTATTCCCTTTTTTGCGGCATTTTGCCTTCCTGTTTTTGCTCACCCAGAAAC
GCTGGTGAAAGTAAAAGATGCTGAAGATCAGTTGGGTGCACGAGTGGGTTACATCGAACTGGATCTCAAC
AGCGGTAAGATCCTTGAGAGTTTTCGCCCCGAAGAACGTTTTCCAATGATGAGCACTTTTAAAGTTCTGC
TATGTGGCGCGGTATTATCCCGTGTTGACGCCGGGCAAGAGCAACTCGGTCGCCGCATACACTATTCTCA
GAATGACTTGGTTGAGTACTCACCAGTCACAGAAAAGCATCTTACGGATGGCATGACAGTAAGAGAATTA
TGCAGTGCTGCCATAACCATGAGTGATAACACTGCGGCCAACTTACTTCTGACAACGATCGGAGGACCGA
AGGAGCTAACCGCTTTTTTGCACAACATGGGGGATCATGTAACTCGCCTTGATCGTTGGGAACCGGAGCT
GAATGAAGCCATACCAAACGACGAGCGTGACACCACGATGCCTGCAGCAATGGCAACAACGTTGCGCAAA
CTATTAACTGGCGAACTACTTACTCTAGCTTCCCGGCAACAATTAATAGACTGGATGGAGGCGGATAAAG
TTGCAGGACCACTTCTGCGCTCGGCCCTTCCGGCTGGCTGGTTTATTGCTGATAAATCTGGAGCCGGTGA
GCGTGGGTCTCGCGGTATCATTGCAGCACTGGGGCCAGATGGTAAGCCCTCCCGTATCGTAGTTATCTAC
ACGACGGGGAGTCAGGCAACTATGGATGAACGAAATAGACAGATCGCTGAGATAGGTGCCTCACTGATTA
AGCATTGGTAACTGTCAGACCAAGTTTACTCATATATACTTTAGATTGATTTAAAACTTCATTTTTAATT
TAAAAGGATCTAGGTGAAGATCCTTTTTGATAATCTCATGACCAAAATCCCTTAACGTGAGTTTTCGTTC
CACTGAGCGTCAGACCCCGTAGAAAAGATCAAAGGATCTTCTTGAGATCCTTTTTTTCTGCGCGTAATCT
GCTGCTTGCAAACAAAAAAACCACCGCTACCAGCGGTGGTTTGTTTGCCGGATCAAGAGCTACCAACTCT
TTTTCCGAAGGTAACTGGCTTCAGCAGAGCGCAGATACCAAATACTGTTCTTCTAGTGTAGCCGTAGTTA
GGCCACCACTTCAAGAACTCTGTAGCACCGCCTACATACCTCGCTCTGCTAATCCTGTTACCAGTGGCTG
CTGCCAGTGGCGATAAGTCGTGTCTTACCGGGTTGGACTCAAGACGATAGTTACCGGATAAGGCGCAGCG
GTCGGGCTGAACGGGGGGTTCGTGCACACAGCCCAGCTTGGAGCGAACGACCTACACCGAACTGAGATAC
CTACAGCGTGAGCTATGAGAAAGCGCCACGCTTCCCGAAGGGAGAAAGGCGGACAGGTATCCGGTAAGCG
GCAGGGTCGGAACAGGAGAGCGCACGAGGGAGCTTCCAGGGGGAAACGCCTGGTATCTTTATAGTCCTGT
CGGGTTTCGCCACCTCTGACTTGAGCGTCGATTTTTGTGATGCTCGTCAGGGGGGCGGAGCCTATGGAAA
AACGCCAGCAACGCGGCCTTTTTACGGTTCCTGGCCTTTTGCTGGCCTTTTGCTCACATGTTCTTTCCTG
CGTTATCCCCTGATTCTGTGGATAACCGTATTACCGCCTTTGAGTGAGCTGATACCGCTCGCCGCAGCCG
AACGACCGAGCGCAGCGAGTCAGTGAGCGAGGAAGCGGAAGAGCGCCCAATACGCAAACCGCCTCTCCCC
GCGCGTTGGCCGATTCATTAATGCAGCTGGCACGACAGGTTTCCCGACTGGAAAGCGGGCAGTGAGCGCA
ACGCAATTAATGTGAGTTAGCTCACTCATTAGGCACCCCAGGCTTTACACTTTATGCTTCCGGCTCGTAT
GTTGTGTGGAATTGTGAGCGGATAACAATTTCACACAGGAAACAGCTATGACCATGATTACGCCAAGCTC
TAGCTAGAGGTCGACCAATTCTCATGTTTGACAGCTTATCATCGCAGATCCGGGCAACGTTGTTGCCATT
GCTGCAGGCGCAGAACTGGTAGGTATGGAAGATCTATACATTGAATCAATATTGGCAATTAGCCATATTA
GTCATTGGTTATATAGCATAAATCAATATTGGCTATTGGCCATTGCATACGTTGTATCTATATCATAATA
TGTACATTTATATTGGCTCATGTCCAATATGACCGCCATGTTGACATTGATTATTGACTAGTTATTAATA
GTAATCAATTACGGGGTCATTAGTTCATAGCCCATATATGGAGTTCCGCGTTACATAACTTACGGTAAAT
GGCCCGCCTGGCTGACCGCCCAACGACCCCCGCCCATTGACGTCAATAATGACGTATGTTCCCATAGTAA
CGCCAATAGGGACTTTCCATTGACGTCAATGGGTGGAGTATTTACGGTAAACTGCCCACTTGGCAGTACA
TCAAGTGTATCATATGCCAAGTCCGCCCCCTATTGACGTCAATGACGGTAAATGGCCCGCCTGGCATTAT
GCCCAGTACATGACCTTACGGGACTTTCCTACTTGGCAGTACATCTACGTATTAGTCATCGCTATTACCA
TGGTGATGCGGTTTTGGCAGTACACCAATGGGCGTGGATAGCGGTTTGACTCACGGGGATTTCCAAGTCT
CCACCCCATTGACGTCAATGGGAGTTTGTTTTGGCACCAAAATCAACGGGACTTTCCAAAATGTCGTAAT
AACCCCGCCCCGTTGACGCAAATGGGCGGTAGGCGTGTACGGTGGGAGGTCTATATAAGCAGAGCTCGTT
TAGTGAACCGTCAGATCCTCACTCTCTTCCGCATCGCTGTCTGCGAGGGCCAGCTGTTGGGCTCGCGGTT
GAGGACAAACTCTTCGCGGTCTTTCCAGTACTCTTGGATCGGAAACCCGTCGGCCTCCGAACGGTACTCC
GCCACCGAGGGACCTGAGCGAGTCCGCATCGACCGGATCGGAAAACCTCTCGAGAAAGGCGTCTAACCAG
TCACAGTCGCAAGGTAGGCTGAGCACCGTGGCGGGCGGCAGCGGGTGGCGGTCGGGGTTGTTTCTGGCGG
AGGTGCTGCTGATGATGTAATTAAAGTAGGCGGTCTTGAGACGGCGGATGGTCGAGGTGAGGTGTGGCAG
GCTTGAGATCCAGCTGTTGGGGTGAGTACTCCCTCTCAAAAGCGGGCATTACTTCTGCGCTAAGATTGTC
AGTTTCCAAAAACGAGGAGGATTTGATATTCACCTGGCCCGATCTGGCCATACACTTGAGTGACAATGAC
ATCCACTTTGCCTTTCTCTCCACAGGTGTCCACTCCCAGGTCCAAGTTTAAACTGCGGCCGCTCCGGCTA
GCCGCCACCATGGTCTGCTTTTGGAGAACTTCTCACGTAGCAGTACTCTTGATCTGGGGGGTCTTCGCGG
CTGAGTCAAGTTGTCCTGATAAGAATCAAACAATGCAGAACAATTCATCAACTATGACAGAAGTTAACAC
TACAGTGTTTGTACAGATGGGTAAAAAGGCTCTGCTCTGCTGCCCTTCTATTTCACTGACAAAAGTAATA
TTAATAACATGGACAATAACCCTCAGAGGACAGCCTTCCTGCATAATATCCTACAAAGCAGACACAAGGG
AGACCCATGAAAGCAACTGCTCGGACAGAAGCATCACCTGGGCCTCCACACCTGACCTCGCTCCTGACCT
TCAGATCAGTGCAGTGGCCCTCCAGCATGAAGGGCGTTACTCATGTGATATAGCAGTACCTGACGGGAAT
TTCCAAAACATCTATGACCTCCAAGTGCTGGTGCCCCCTGAAGTAACCCACTTTCCAGGGGAAAATAGAA
CTGCAGTTTGTGAGGCGATTGCAGGCAAACCTGCTGCGCAGATCTCTTGGACGCCAGATGGGGATTGTGT
CGCTAAGAATGAATCACACAGCAATGGCACCGTGACTGTCCGGAGCACATGCCACTGGGAGCAGAGCCAC
GTGTCTGTCGTGTTCTGTGTTGTCTCTCACTTGACAACTGGTAACCAGTCTCTGTCTATAGAACTGGGTA
GAGGGGGCGCGCC
Features (pLannotate 1.2.2; 19 found; start..end, strand, type, name):
    659..714     +  polyA_signal   β-globin poly(A) signal: rabbit β-globin polyadenylation signal (Gil and Proudfoot, 1987)
   1228..2909    -  rep_origin     oriP (fragment): Epstein-Barr virus oriP replication origin (Yates et al., 2000)
   3036..3140    +  promoter       AmpR promoter: bla
   3141..4001    +  CDS            AmpR: β-lactamase; bla; confers resistance to ampicillin, carbenicillin, and related antibiotics
   4172..4760    +  rep_origin     ori: high-copy-number ColE1/pMB1/pBR322/pUC origin of replication
   4943..5035    +  CDS            lacI (fragment): lac repressor; lacI; The lac repressor binds to the lac operator to inhibit transcription in E. coli. This inhibition can be relieved by adding lactose or isopropyl-β-D-thiogalactopyranoside (IPTG).
   5048..5069    +  protein_bind   CAP binding site: CAP binding activates transcription in the presence of cAMP. E. coli catabolite activator protein
   5084..5114    +  promoter       lac promoter: promoter for the E. coli lac operon
   5122..5138    +  protein_bind   lac operator: The lac repressor binds to the lac operator to inhibit transcription in E. coli. This inhibition can be relieved by adding lactose or isopropyl-β-D-thiogalactopyranoside (IPTG). lac repressor encoded by lacI
   5208..5224    +  promoter       tet promoter (fragment): E. coli promoter for tetracycline efflux protein gene
   5234..5259    -  CDS            bla(M) (fragment): β-lactamase lacking the signal sequence; bla(M); allows cytosolic expression of β-lactamase
   5433..5812    +  enhancer       CMV enhancer: human cytomegalovirus immediate early enhancer
   5814..6013    +  promoter       CMV promoter: human cytomegalovirus (CMV) immediate early promoter
   6081..6119    +  misc_feature   Ad SA (fragment): adenovirus major late transcript splice acceptor (Friedrich and Soriano, 1991)
   6152..6361    -  CDS            PTP (fragment): TERM_ADE02 - Experimental evidence at protein level: Swiss-Prot protein existence level 1. Protein covalently bound to the viral DNA that acts as a primer for viral genomic replication by DNA strand displacement. Assembles on the viral origin of replication in an initiation complex with viral polymerase, DBP, host NFIA and host POU2F1/OCT1. During initiation, the polymerase covalently couples the first dCTP with Ser- 580 of pTP. The terminal protein stimulates the template activity over 20 fold compared to protein-free templates. Neo-synthesized viral genomes are linked to two preterminal prot
   6392..6481    +  intron         chimeric intron (fragment): chimera between introns from adenovirus and immunoglobulin heavy chain genes
   6500..6546    +  CDS            IgH signal sequence (fragment): signal sequence from the mouse immunoglobulin heavy chain variable region
   6590..7288    +  CDS            Cd200r1 (fragment): MO2R1_RAT - Also known as Mox2r, Ox2r. Experimental evidence at protein level: Swiss-Prot protein existence level 1. Inhibitory receptor for the CD200/OX2 cell surface glycoprotein. Limits inflammation by inhibiting the expression of proinflammatory molecules including TNF-alpha, interferons, and inducible nitric oxide synthase (iNOS) in response to selected stimuli (By similarity). From Rattus norvegicus (Rat).
   7226..553     +  CDS            Cd4 (fragment) (across the origin): CD4_RAT - Experimental evidence at protein level: Swiss-Prot protein existence level 1. Integral membrane glycoprotein that plays an essential role in the immune response and serves multiple functions in responses against both external and internal offenses. In T-cells, functions primarily as a coreceptor for MHC class II molecule:peptide complex. The antigens presented by class II peptides are derived from extracellular proteins while class I peptides are derived from cytosolic proteins. Interacts simultaneously with the T-cell receptor (TCR) and the MHC class II presented by antigen presenti
