[The description below was written by a language model from this plasmid's Addgene catalogue record and pLannotate feature annotations shown in this document.]
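Description:
CD200RCd4d3+4-bio is a mammalian expression plasmid built on the pEMCS backbone, part of which derives from the pTT3 transient-expression vector. It serves as a positive-control construct in the Basic AVEXIS kit, which screens for low-affinity interactions between extracellular proteins. In E. coli it is maintained through a high-copy ColE1/pUC-type origin and selected with ampicillin via the β-lactamase gene. A fragment of the Epstein-Barr virus oriP is also annotated; this element supports episomal retention in cells that supply EBNA1, although the record does not name a host cell line. Short lac, tet and bla fragments upstream of the expression cassette appear to be cloning remnants rather than functional parts.

The payload is the extracellular domain of rat CD200 receptor (Cd200r1, also called OX-2 receptor), cloned between retained NotI and AscI sites. Transcription is driven by the CMV immediate-early enhancer and promoter, followed by adenovirus-derived leader and splice sequences and a chimeric intron fragment that typically boost expression. It terminates at a rabbit β-globin polyadenylation signal. The annotation software flags a partial immunoglobulin heavy chain signal sequence just upstream of the receptor coding region, which suggests secretion of the product. The ectodomain is fused at its C terminus to domains 3 and 4 of rat CD4, which spans the sequence origin in the feature table, and then to a biotinylation peptide. That peptide is listed in the catalogue fields but was not picked up by the annotation.

The resulting soluble, biotinylatable fusion fits the "bait" format of AVEXIS, in which biotinylated ectodomains are usually captured on streptavidin-coated surfaces and probed with prey proteins. The catalogue purpose line uses both "bait" and "prey" for this plasmid, so its exact role in the kit is worded ambiguously.
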