Addgene plasmid #32406: CD200RCd4d3+4-bio
Purpose: A positive control receptor bait (rat CD4d3+4-bio) and prey (rat CD200 receptor) EXPRESs plasmid for The Basic AVEXIS kit
Depositing lab: Gavin Wright. Depositing organization: Wellcome Sanger Institute. Publication: Large-scale screening for novel low-affinity extracellular protein interactions. Bushell KM, Sollner C, Schuster-Boeckler B, Bateman A, Wright GJ. Genome Res. 2008 Apr;18(4):622-30. Epub 2008 Feb 22. 10.1101/gr.7187808 PubMed 18296487.
Backbone
  Vector backbone: pEMCS
  Backbone manufacturer: Mark Bushell
  Backbone size w/o insert (bp): 6000
  Vector type: Mammalian Expression
Growth in bacteria
  Bacterial resistance: Ampicillin, 100 μg/mL
  Growth temperature: 37°C
  Growth strain: DH5alpha
  Copy number: Unknown
Gene/Insert
  Gene/Insert name: CD200 Receptor extracellular domain (alt names: OX-2 receptor; Cd200r1)
  Species: R. norvegicus (rat)
  Insert size (bp): 717
  Entrez Gene: Cd200r1 (a.k.a. Mox2r)
  Promoter: CMV
  Tag / fusion protein: Cd4d3+4 (C terminal on insert); biotinylation peptide (C terminal on insert)
  Cloning method: Restriction Enzyme; 5′ cloning site NotI (not destroyed); 3′ cloning site AscI (not destroyed)
  Sequencing primers: 5′ CMV Forward
Resource information
  A portion of this plasmid was derived from a plasmid made by: pTT3 was obtained from Yves Durocher, National Research Council of Canada-Biotechnology Research Institute
Terms and licenses: Academic/Nonprofit Terms; Industry Terms: Not Available to Industry
How to cite: CD200RCd4d3+4-bio was a gift from Gavin Wright (Addgene plasmid # 32406 ; http://n2t.net/addgene:32406 ; RRID:Addgene_32406)
