>Addgene plasmid #32406 | CD200RCd4d3+4-bio | addgene partial sequence | sequence record 38780 | EBVori-F 5'-CCACTCAGTGTTGGCAAATG-3'
CCCTTTGTGTTTGGTCCCCCCCCGTGTCACATGTGGAACAGGGCCCAGTTGGCAAGTTGTACCAACCAAC
TGAAGGGATTACATGCACTGCCCCGCGAAGAAGGGGCAGAGATGTCGTAGTCAGGTTTAGTTCGTCCGGG
GCGGGGATCGATCCTCTAGCTAGAGATCTCCGAGGGATCTCGACCAAATGATTTGCCCTCCCATATGTCC
TTCCGAGTGAGAGACACAAAAAATTCCAACACACTATTGCAATGAAAATAAATTTCCTTTATTAGCCAGA
GGTCGAGGTCGGGGGATCCTTAATTAATCACGTGTCTAGACTTAACGATGATTCCACACCATTTTCTGTG
CATCCAGAATATGATGCAGTGATCCGGAATTCAACCCTTTGGATAAAACCTGGATCTTGGAGTCCATCTT
GACCTCTTCACCTTCACTCAGTAGACATTGCCACACCCCTGCTTCAGGGGCCTGCACTTGAATCACTTTC
TCCTGCCTGGAGACCCTGGCCTCCTGATTCTCCTGCTTCAAGATCAGTCTCATCTTGGGTGAGGTGGGTC
CCATCACCTCACAGGTCAAAGTGTTGCTGTCGGGCTGAGTCACTTTCATCACCACCAGGTTCACTTCCTG
ATACAGTATCCCTCTGTCCAGAGTCAGGGTCAGGTTGCCAGAACCAGCAAACTGAAGGGAGACCTGGGGT
ATCTGAAGGGTGAGTGGGAGCGTTTCGGACAGCTGGAACTTGGGGTTGCTAGTAGACTTCTGCACAGACA
CCTTTTGGTTCTTTAGGGAGAAGGTGATCCAGGACTGGGAAGAAG
