>Addgene plasmid #32406 | CD200RCd4d3+4-bio | addgene partial sequence | sequence record 39938 | LNCX 5'-AGCTCGTTTAGTGAACCGTCAGATC-3'
GCTGTCTGCGAGGGCCAGCTGTTGGGCTCGCGGTTGAGGACAAACTCTTCGCGGTCTTTCCAGTACTCTT
GGATCGGAAACCCGTCGGCCTCCGAACGGTACTCCGCCACCGAGGGACCTGAGCGAGTCCGCATCGACCG
GATCGGAAAACCTCTCGAGAAAGGCGTCTAACCAGTCACAGTCGCAAGGTAGGCTGAGCACCGTGGCGGG
CGGCAGCGGGTGGCGGTCGGGGTTGTTTCTGGCGGAGGTGCTGCTGATGATGTAATTAAAGTAGGCGGTC
TTGAGACGGCGGATGGTCGAGGTGAGGTGTGGCAGGCTTGAGATCCAGCTGTTGGGGTGAGTACTCCCTC
TCAAAAGCGGGCATTACTTCTGCGCTAAGATTGTCAGTTTCCAAAAACGAGGAGGATTTGATATTCACCT
GGCCCGATCTGGCCATACACTTGAGTGACAATGACATCCACTTTGCCTTTCTCTCCACAGGTGTCCACTC
CCAGGTCCAAGTTTAAACTGCGGCCGCTCCGGCTAGCCGCCACCATGGTCTGCTTTTGGAGAACTTCTCA
CGTAGCAGTACTCTTGATCTGGGGGGTCTTCGCGGCTGAGTCAAGTTGTCCTGATAAGAATCAAACAATG
CAGAACAATTCATCAACTATGACAGAAGTTAACACTACAGTGTTTGTACAGATGGGTAAAAAGGCTCTG
